Addgene plasmid #91861: p2CT-His-MBP-Lbu_C2c2_R1079A_K1080A
Purpose: Bacterial expression for Cas13a
Depositing lab: Jennifer Doudna. Depositing organization: University of California, Berkeley. Publication: RNA Targeting by Functionally Orthogonal Type VI-A CRISPR-Cas Enzymes. East-Seletsky A, O'Connell MR, Burstein D, Knott GJ, Doudna JA. Mol Cell. 2017 May 4;66(3):373-383.e3. doi: 10.1016/j.molcel.2017.04.008. PubMed 28475872.
Backbone
  Vector backbone: p2CT
  Backbone manufacturer: UC Berkeley Macrolab
  Vector type: Bacterial Expression
Growth in bacteria
  Bacterial resistance: Ampicillin, 100 μg/mL
  Growth temperature: 37°C
  Growth strain: DH5alpha
  Copy number: High Copy
Gene/Insert
  Gene/Insert name: LbuCas13a (LbuC2c2) R0179A/K1080A
  Mutation: K1080A
  Tag / fusion protein: His6-MBP-TEV site (N terminal on backbone)
  Cloning method: Ligation Independent Cloning
Terms and licenses: Academic/Nonprofit Terms; Industry Terms: Not Available to Industry
How to cite: p2CT-His-MBP-Lbu_C2c2_R1079A_K1080A was a gift from Jennifer Doudna (Addgene plasmid # 91861 ; http://n2t.net/addgene:91861 ; RRID:Addgene_91861)
