[The description below was written by a language model from this plasmid's Addgene catalogue record and pLannotate feature annotations shown in this document.]
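Description:
p2CT-His-MBP-Lbu_C2c2_R1079A_K1080A is a 9.4 kb bacterial expression plasmid built on the p2CT backbone for producing a mutant form of the type VI-A CRISPR effector Cas13a (formerly C2c2). The annotation matches the coding sequence to the Leptotrichia buccalis protein. It is propagated in E. coli from a ColE1/pMB1-family origin and selected with ampicillin through the bla gene and its native promoter. The backbone shows its pBR322 ancestry: it retains the bom mobility region, the rop gene, and two fragments of the tetracycline resistance gene with the tet promoter. These fragments flank the expression cassette, so the tet gene is interrupted and should not be functional. The catalogue lists the plasmid as high copy, although rop normally lowers copy number.

The expression cassette is driven by a T7 promoter with the phage gene 10 ribosome binding site, so it requires a host that supplies T7 RNA polymerase, and it ends at a T7 terminator. The open reading frame encodes an N-terminal 6xHis tag, a signal-less (cytosolic) maltose binding protein, a TEV protease cleavage site and then Cas13a, which was inserted by ligation independent cloning. This arrangement supports nickel affinity purification, MBP-aided solubility and removal of the tags by TEV cleavage. A short annotated SET1 fragment lies downstream of the Cas13a coding sequence and appears to be residual vector sequence.

The plasmid name indicates the alanine substitutions R1079A and K1080A. The insert field writes the first as "R0179A", apparently a typographical error, and the mutation field lists only K1080A. The record does not state the functional consequence of these changes. The stated purpose is bacterial expression of Cas13a, presumably for biochemical study of its RNA-targeting activities.
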