Features (pLannotate 1.2.2; 17 found; start..end, strand, type, name):
    403..542     -  misc_feature   bom: basis of mobility region from pBR322
    644..835     -  CDS            rop: Rop protein, which maintains plasmids at low copy number; rop
    852..1232    +  CDS            YPB1_ECOLX: Protein predicted: Swiss-Prot protein existence level 4. From Escherichia coli.
   1474..2374    -  CDS            TcR (fragment): tetracycline efflux protein; tet; confers resistance to tetracycline
   2396..2414    +  promoter       T7 promoter: promoter for bacteriophage T7 RNA polymerase
   2503..2525    +  RBS            RBS: efficient ribosome binding site from bacteriophage T7 gene 10 (Olins and Rangwala, 1989)
   2545..2562    +  CDS            6xHis: 6xHis affinity tag
   2572..3672    +  CDS            MBP: maltose binding protein from E. coli; malE (mutated); This version of the gene does not encode a signal sequence, so MBP will remain in the cytosol.
   3727..3743    +  CDS            TEV site (fragment): tobacco etch virus (TEV) protease recognition and cleavage site
   3754..7230    +  CDS            cas13a: CS13A_LEPBD - Also known as c2c2
   7316..7365    +  CDS            SET1 (fragment): solubility-enhancement tag derived from T7 phage gene 10B
   7373..7420    +  terminator     T7 terminator: transcription terminator for bacteriophage T7 RNA polymerase
   7446..7738    -  CDS            TcR (fragment): tetracycline efflux protein; tet; confers resistance to tetracycline
   7786..7814    -  promoter       tet promoter: E. coli promoter for tetracycline efflux protein gene
   7927..8031    +  promoter       AmpR promoter: bla
   8032..8892    +  CDS            AmpR: β-lactamase; bla; confers resistance to ampicillin, carbenicillin, and related antibiotics
   9063..217     +  rep_origin     ori (across the origin): high-copy-number ColE1/pMB1/pBR322/pUC origin of replication
>Addgene plasmid #91861 | p2CT-His-MBP-Lbu_C2c2_R1079A_K1080A | addgene full sequence | sequence record 181377 | Addgene NGS Result
GAGATACCTACAGCGTGAGCTATGAGAAAGCGCCACGCTTCCCGAAGGGAGAAAGGCGGACAGGTATCCG
GTAAGCGGCAGGGTCGGAACAGGAGAGCGCACGAGGGAGCTTCCAGGGGGAAACGCCTGGTATCTTTATA
GTCCTGTCGGGTTTCGCCACCTCTGACTTGAGCGTCGATTTTTGTGATGCTCGTCAGGGGGGCGGAGCCT
ATGGAAAAACGCCAGCAACGCGGCCTTTTTACGGTTCCTGGCCTTTTGCTGGCCTTTTGCTCACATGTTC
TTTCCTGCGTTATCCCCTGATTCTGTGGATAACCGTATTACCGCCTTTGAGTGAGCTGATACCGCTCGCC
GCAGCCGAACGACCGAGCGCAGCGAGTCAGTGAGCGAGGAAGCGGAAGAGCGCCTGATGCGGTATTTTCT
CCTTACGCATCTGTGCGGTATTTCACACCGCAATGGTGCACTCTCAGTACAATCTGCTCTGATGCCGCAT
AGTTAAGCCAGTATACACTCCGCTATCGCTACGTGACTGGGTCATGGCTGCGCCCCGACACCCGCCAACA
CCCGCTGACGCGCCCTGACGGGCTTGTCTGCTCCCGGCATCCGCTTACAGACAAGCTGTGACCGTCTCCG
GGAGCTGCATGTGTCAGAGGTTTTCACCGTCATCACCGAAACGCGCGAGGCAGCTGCGGTAAAGCTCATC
AGCGTGGTCGTGAAGCGATTCACAGATGTCTGCCTGTTCATCCGCGTCCAGCTCGTTGAGTTTCTCCAGA
AGCGTTAATGTCTGGCTTCTGATAAAGCGGGCCATGTTAAGGGCGGTTTTTTCCTGTTTGGTCACTGATG
CCTCCGTGTAAGGGGGATTTCTGTTCATGGGGGTAATGATACCGATGAAACGAGAGAGGATGCTCACGAT
ACGGGTTACTGATGATGAACATGCCCGGTTACTGGAACGTTGTGAGGGTAAACAACTGGCGGTATGGATG
CGGCGGGACCAGAGAAAAATCACTCAGGGTCAATGCCAGCGCTTCGTTAATACAGATGTAGGTGTTCCAC
AGGGTAGCCAGCAGCATCCTGCGATGCAGATCCGGAACATAATGGTGCAGGGCGCTGACTTCCGCGTTTC
CAGACTTTACGAAACACGGAAACCGAAGACCATTCATGTTGTTGCTCAGGTCGCAGACGTTTTGCAGCAG
CAGTCGCTTCACGTTCGCTCGCGTATCGGTGATTCATTCTGCTAACCAGTAAGGCAACCCCGCCAGCCTA
GCCGGGTCCTCAACGACAGGAGCACGATCATGCGCACCCGTGGCCAGGACCCAACGCTGCCCGAGATGCG
CCGCGTGCGGCTGCTGGAGATGGCGGACGCGATGGATATGTTCTGCCAAGGGTTGGTTTGCGCATTCACA
GTTCTCCGCAAGAATTGATTGGCTCCAATTCTTGGAGTGGTGAATCCGTTAGCGAGGTGCCGCCGGCTTC
CATTCAGGTCGAGGTGGCCCGGCTCCATGCACCGCGACGCAACGCGGGGAGGCAGACAAGGTATAGGGCG
GCGCCTACAATCCATGCCAACCCGTTCCATGTGCTCGCCGAGGCGGCATAAATCGCCGTGACGATCAGCG
GTCCAATGATCGAAGTTAGGCTGGTAAGAGCCGCGAGCGATCCTTGAAGCTGTCCCTGATGGTCGTCATC
TACCTGCCTGGACAGCATGGCCTGCAACGCGGGCATCCCGATGCCGCCGGAAGCGAGAAGAATCATAATG
GGGAAGGCCATCCAGCCTCGCGTCGCGAACGCCAGCAAGACGTAGCCCAGCGCGTCGGCCGCCATGCCGG
CGATAATGGCCTGCTTCTCGCCGAAACGTTTGGTGGCGGGACCAGTGACGAAGGCTTGAGCGAGGGCGTG
CAAGATTCCGAATACCGCAAGCGACAGGCCGATCATCGTCGCGCTCCAGCGAAAGCGGTCCTCGCCGAAA
ATGACCCAGAGCGCTGCCGGCACCTGTCCTACGAGTTGCATGATAAAGAAGACAGTCATAAGTGCGGCGA
CGATAGTCATGCCCCGCGCCCACCGGAAGGAGCTGACTGGGTTGAAGGCTCTCAAGGGCATCGGTCGACG
CTCTCCCTTATGCGACTCCTGCATTAGGAAGCAGCCCAGTAGTAGGTTGAGGCCGTTGAGCACCGCCGCC
GCAAGGAATGGTGCATGCAAGGAGATGGCGCCCAACAGTCCCCCGGCCACGGGGCCTGCCACCATACCCA
CGCCGAAACAAGCGCTCATGAGCCCGAAGTGGCGAGCCCGATCTTCCCCATCGGTGATGTCGGCGATATA
GGCGCCAGCAACCGCACCTGTGGCGCCGGTGATGCCGGCCACGATGCGTCCGGCGTAGAGGATCGAGATC
TCGATCCCGCGAAATTAATACGACTCACTATAGGGAGACCACAACGGTTTCCCTCTAGTGCCGGCTCCGG
AGAGCTCTTTAATTAAGCGGCCGCCCTGCAGGACTCGAGTTCTAGAAATAATTTTGTTTAACTTTAAGAA
GGAGATATACATATGAAATCTTCTCACCATCACCATCACCATGGTTCTTCTATGAAAATCGAAGAAGGTA
AACTGGTAATCTGGATTAACGGCGATAAAGGCTATAACGGTCTCGCTGAAGTCGGTAAGAAATTCGAGAA
AGATACCGGAATTAAAGTCACCGTTGAGCATCCGGATAAACTGGAAGAGAAATTCCCACAGGTTGCGGCA
ACTGGCGATGGCCCTGACATTATCTTCTGGGCACACGACCGCTTTGGTGGCTACGCTCAATCTGGCCTGT
TGGCTGAAATCACCCCGGACAAAGCGTTCCAGGACAAGCTGTATCCGTTTACCTGGGATGCCGTACGTTA
CAACGGCAAGCTGATTGCTTACCCGATCGCTGTTGAAGCGTTATCGCTGATTTATAACAAAGATCTGCTG
CCGAACCCGCCAAAAACCTGGGAAGAGATCCCGGCGCTGGATAAAGAACTGAAAGCGAAAGGTAAGAGCG
CGCTGATGTTCAACCTGCAAGAACCGTACTTCACCTGGCCGCTGATTGCTGCTGACGGGGGTTATGCGTT
CAAGTATGAAAACGGCAAGTACGACATTAAAGACGTGGGCGTGGATAACGCTGGCGCGAAAGCGGGTCTG
ACCTTCCTGGTTGACCTGATTAAAAACAAACACATGAATGCAGACACCGATTACTCCATCGCAGAAGCTG
CCTTTAATAAAGGCGAAACAGCGATGACCATCAACGGCCCGTGGGCATGGTCCAACATCGACACCAGCAA
AGTGAATTATGGTGTAACGGTACTGCCGACCTTCAAGGGTCAACCATCCAAACCGTTCGTTGGCGTGCTG
AGCGCAGGTATTAACGCCGCCAGTCCGAACAAAGAGCTGGCAAAAGAGTTCCTCGAAAACTATCTGCTGA
CTGATGAAGGTCTGGAAGCGGTTAATAAAGACAAACCGCTGGGTGCCGTAGCGCTGAAGTCTTACGAGGA
AGAGTTGGCGAAAGATCCACGTATTGCCGCCACTATGGAAAACGCCCAGAAAGGTGAAATCATGCCGAAC
ATCCCGCAGATGTCCGCTTTCTGGTATGCCGTGCGTACTGCGGTGATCAACGCCGCCAGCGGTCGTCAGA
CTGTCGATGAAGCCCTGAAAGACGCGCAGACTAATTCGAGCTCGAACAACAACAACAATAACAATAACAA
CAACCTCGGGATCGAGGAAAACCTGTACTTCCAATCCAATGCAATGAAAGTGACGAAGGTAGGAGGCATT
TCGCATAAGAAGTACACGTCCGAAGGCCGCTTAGTGAAGTCAGAATCGGAAGAAAATCGCACAGACGAAC
GTCTGTCGGCGTTGCTTAATATGCGCCTTGACATGTATATCAAGAATCCCAGCAGCACGGAAACCAAGGA
AAATCAAAAACGCATTGGGAAATTAAAGAAATTCTTCTCAAACAAAATGGTCTATCTTAAAGACAATACC
TTGAGTTTGAAGAATGGGAAAAAGGAGAACATTGATCGTGAGTATTCTGAGACTGACATCCTTGAGAGCG
ATGTCCGTGACAAGAAAAACTTCGCCGTGTTGAAAAAGATCTATCTGAATGAAAACGTGAACTCGGAGGA
ATTGGAAGTTTTTCGTAACGACATTAAGAAGAAACTGAACAAAATCAACAGCCTGAAGTACTCATTTGAA
AAGAATAAGGCGAATTATCAAAAGATTAATGAGAATAACATCGAGAAGGTTGAAGGTAAGTCAAAGCGTA
ACATTATTTACGATTATTATCGTGAGTCAGCGAAACGTGACGCTTATGTAAGCAATGTGAAAGAAGCCTT
TGATAAGCTTTACAAGGAAGAGGACATTGCAAAACTTGTTCTTGAAATTGAGAACCTTACGAAGTTAGAG
AAATACAAGATTCGCGAGTTCTACCACGAAATTATTGGACGTAAGAATGACAAGGAAAACTTTGCAAAAA
TCATCTACGAAGAAATCCAGAATGTTAATAACATGAAAGAGTTGATCGAGAAGGTACCGGACATGAGTGA
GTTGAAAAAGAGCCAAGTATTTTACAAGTATTACTTAGACAAAGAAGAGTTGAACGACAAGAACATCAAA
TACGCGTTTTGTCATTTCGTGGAAATCGAAATGAGTCAGTTGCTGAAGAACTACGTATATAAGCGCTTAA
GTAATATCTCGAATGACAAAATTAAGCGTATCTTTGAATACCAGAACTTGAAAAAATTGATCGAAAATAA
GCTGTTAAACAAACTTGACACGTACGTCCGTAATTGTGGAAAGTATAATTATTATTTGCAAGACGGCGAA
ATTGCCACTTCAGATTTCATCGCCCGCAACCGTCAGAATGAAGCGTTTCTTCGCAACATCATTGGGGTGT
CATCTGTGGCCTACTTTTCTCTTCGCAACATTCTTGAAACGGAGAACGAGAATGATATTACTGGGCGTAT
GCGCGGCAAAACAGTTAAGAACAATAAAGGTGAAGAGAAGTACGTGTCCGGAGAAGTTGATAAGATCTAT
AATGAAAATAAGAAGAACGAGGTTAAGGAGAACTTAAAAATGTTCTATTCGTACGATTTCAATATGGACA
ACAAGAATGAAATCGAAGATTTCTTCGCCAACATCGACGAGGCGATTTCTTCCATCCGTCACGGTATTGT
CCACTTCAACTTGGAATTAGAAGGTAAGGATATCTTTGCGTTCAAGAACATTGCGCCATCCGAAATCTCA
AAGAAGATGTTTCAGAATGAGATTAACGAGAAAAAACTGAAATTGAAGATCTTTCGTCAACTGAACTCTG
CCAACGTGTTCCGCTATCTCGAAAAGTATAAAATTCTGAATTACCTTAAACGTACACGCTTCGAGTTTGT
CAATAAAAATATCCCATTCGTCCCGTCTTTCACCAAATTATATTCGCGCATTGATGACCTGAAGAATAGT
CTTGGGATTTACTGGAAAACTCCGAAAACAAACGACGACAATAAGACTAAGGAGATTATTGATGCCCAAA
TCTATTTGCTTAAAAACATCTATTACGGGGAGTTCCTGAATTATTTCATGTCGAACAATGGTAATTTCTT
TGAGATTTCTAAAGAAATCATCGAATTGAACAAGAACGATAAACGCAACTTAAAGACTGGGTTTTACAAG
CTGCAAAAGTTTGAAGACATCCAGGAGAAGATTCCAAAGGAATACTTGGCGAATATCCAGTCCCTGTACA
TGATTAATGCCGGTAATCAGGACGAAGAAGAAAAGGACACTTATATTGATTTCATTCAAAAGATCTTCTT
AAAGGGATTTATGACGTATCTTGCTAATAACGGTCGTTTAAGTCTGATTTACATCGGCTCGGATGAAGAA
ACAAATACGTCATTAGCAGAAAAGAAGCAAGAGTTTGACAAGTTCTTGAAGAAGTACGAGCAGAACAATA
ATATCAAGATCCCCTATGAGATCAATGAATTCCTGCGTGAGATCAAACTGGGAAACATCCTGAAGTATAC
TGAGCGTTTAAACATGTTCTACCTTATCTTAAAGCTTTTGAATCACAAGGAGCTGACAAATCTGAAGGGT
AGTCTTGAAAAATATCAGTCTGCCAATAAGGAAGAAGCGTTCTCTGACCAATTGGAGTTAATTAACCTGC
TTAACCTTGACAACAACCGCGTGACGGAAGACTTCGAATTAGAGGCCGACGAGATTGGAAAATTTCTTGA
TTTCAATGGCAACAAAGTTAAGGATAACAAGGAACTGAAAAAGTTCGATACAAACAAGATCTACTTTGAC
GGCGAGAACATTATCAAACACCGTGCCTTCTACAATATTAAGAAATATGGCATGTTAAACTTACTGGAGA
AAATTGCCGACAAGGCTGGATACAAGATCTCGATCGAAGAGCTGAAGAAATACTCCAATAAAAAGAATGA
GATCGAGAAGAACCATAAGATGCAGGAAAATCTGCACCGCAAATACGCTCGTCCCCGTAAAGACGAGAAG
TTTACAGATGAGGACTATGAAAGTTACAAGCAAGCTATTGAGAATATTGAGGAGTACACCCACCTTAAGA
ACAAGGTAGAATTCAATGAGCTGAATTTACTGCAGGGCCTGTTGCTGCGCATTTTACATCGTTTAGTCGG
ATATACCTCAATTTGGGAACGCGATCTGCGCTTCCGCCTTAAAGGTGAGTTCCCAGAAAACCAATACATC
GAAGAGATCTTCAACTTTGAAAATAAGAAGAACGTGAAGTACAAAGGGGGTCAGATTGTAGAGAAATACA
TTAAATTCTACAAGGAATTACATCAAAATGATGAAGTTAAGATCAACAAGTACAGTTCCGCGAATATCAA
GGTGTTGAAGCAAGAAAAGAAGGACCTTTATATTCGCAATTACATCGCCCACTTCAATTATATTCCTCAC
GCCGAGATCTCACTGCTGGAAGTCCTTGAAAATTTGCGTAAATTGCTGTCCTACGATGCCGCACTGAAAA
ATGCCGTAATGAAATCAGTAGTTGATATCCTTAAGGAGTATGGTTTTGTAGCCACATTCAAAATCGGGGC
GGACAAGAAGATCGGTATTCAGACACTGGAGAGCGAAAAAATCGTGCATCTTAAGAATCTTAAGAAGAAG
AAGTTAATGACTGACCGCAATTCCGAGGAACTTTGCAAATTGGTGAAGATTATGTTTGAATACAAAATGG
AAGAGAAAAAGTCTGAAAACTAATAACATTGGAAGTGGATAACGGATCCGCGATCGCGGCGCGCCACCTG
GTGGCCGGCCGGTACCACGCGTGCGCGCTGATCCGGCTGCTAACAAAGCCCGAAAGGAAGCTGAGTTGGC
TGCTGCCACCGCTGAGCAATAACTAGCATAACCCCTTGGGGCCTCTAAACGGGTCTTGAGGGGTTTTTTG
CTGAAAGGAGGAACTATATCCGGATATCCACAGGACGGGTGTGGTCGCCATGATCGCGTAGTCGATAGTG
GCTCCAAGTAGCGAAGCGAGCAGGACTGGGCGGCGGCCAAAGCGGTCGGACAGTGCTCCGAGAACGGGTG
CGCATAGAAATTGCATCAACGCATATAGCGCTAGCAGCACGCCATAGTGACTGGCGATGCTGTCGGAATG
GACGATATCCCGCAAGAGGCCCGGCAGTACCGGCATAACCAAGCCTATGCCTACAGCATCCAGGGTGACG
GTGCCGAGGATGACGATGAGCGCATTGTTAGATTTCATACACGGTGCCTGACTGCGTTAGCAATTTAACT
GTGATAAACTACCGCATTAAAGCTTATCGATGATAAGCTGTCAAACATGAGAATTCTTGAAGACGAAAGG
GCCTCGTGATACGCCTATTTTTATAGGTTAATGTCATGATAATAATGGTTTCTTAGACGTCAGGTGGCAC
TTTTCGGGGAAATGTGCGCGGAACCCCTATTTGTTTATTTTTCTAAATACATTCAAATATGTATCCGCTC
ATGAGACAATAACCCTGATAAATGCTTCAATAACATTGAAAAAGGAAGAGTATGAGTATTCAACATTTCC
GTGTCGCCCTTATTCCCTTTTTTGCGGCATTTTGCCTTCCTGTTTTTGCTCACCCAGAAACGCTGGTGAA
AGTAAAAGATGCTGAAGATCAGTTGGGTGCACGAGTGGGTTACATCGAACTGGATCTCAACAGCGGTAAG
ATCCTTGAGAGTTTTCGCCCCGAAGAACGTTTTCCAATGATGAGCACTTTTAAAGTTCTGCTATGTGGCG
CGGTATTATCCCGTGTTGACGCCGGGCAAGAGCAACTCGGTCGCCGCATACACTATTCTCAGAATGACTT
GGTTGAGTACTCACCAGTCACAGAAAAGCATCTTACGGATGGCATGACAGTAAGAGAATTATGCAGTGCT
GCCATAACCATGAGTGATAACACTGCGGCCAACTTACTTCTGACAACGATCGGAGGACCGAAGGAGCTAA
CCGCTTTTTTGCACAACATGGGGGATCATGTAACTCGCCTTGATCGTTGGGAACCGGAGCTGAATGAAGC
CATACCAAACGACGAGCGTGACACCACGATGCCTGCAGCAATGGCAACAACGTTGCGCAAACTATTAACT
GGCGAACTACTTACTCTAGCTTCCCGGCAACAATTAATAGACTGGATGGAGGCGGATAAAGTTGCAGGAC
CACTTCTGCGCTCGGCCCTTCCGGCTGGCTGGTTTATTGCTGATAAATCTGGAGCCGGTGAGCGTGGGTC
TCGCGGTATCATTGCAGCACTGGGGCCAGATGGTAAGCCCTCCCGTATCGTAGTTATCTACACGACGGGG
AGTCAGGCAACTATGGATGAACGAAATAGACAGATCGCTGAGATAGGTGCCTCACTGATTAAGCATTGGT
AACTGTCAGACCAAGTTTACTCATATATACTTTAGATTGATTTAAAACTTCATTTTTAATTTAAAAGGAT
CTAGGTGAAGATCCTTTTTGATAATCTCATGACCAAAATCCCTTAACGTGAGTTTTCGTTCCACTGAGCG
TCAGACCCCGTAGAAAAGATCAAAGGATCTTCTTGAGATCCTTTTTTTCTGCGCGTAATCTGCTGCTTGC
AAACAAAAAAACCACCGCTACCAGCGGTGGTTTGTTTGCCGGATCAAGAGCTACCAACTCTTTTTCCGAA
GGTAACTGGCTTCAGCAGAGCGCAGATACCAAATACTGTCCTTCTAGTGTAGCCGTAGTTAGGCCACCAC
TTCAAGAACTCTGTAGCACCGCCTACATACCTCGCTCTGCTAATCCTGTTACCAGTGGCTGCTGCCAGTG
GCGATAAGTCGTGTCTTACCGGGTTGGACTCAAGACGATAGTTACCGGATAAGGCGCAGCGGTCGGGCTG
AACGGGGGGTTCGTGCACACAGCCCAGCTTGGAGCGAACGACCTACACCGAACT
